Addgene plasmid #224839: pUBC(k)-AT2G40380-mKOk
Purpose: Plasmid for expression of AT2G40380.1 coding sequence tagged with mKOk in plants
Depositing lab: Rebecca Roston. Depositing organization: University of Nebraska at Lincoln. Publication: Lipid Metabolism and Contact Site Homologs Are Enriched at the Chloroplast Envelope-Thylakoid Interface. LaBrant EW, Smith CN, Torres-Gerena AD, Ishimwe J, Huang F, Tullis A, Litterer L, Modi B, Naldrett MJ, Altartouri B, Roston RL. bioRxiv 2025.06.20.660776; doi: https://doi.org/10.1101/2025.06.20.660776.
Backbone
  Vector backbone: pUBC(k)-DEST-mKOk
  Vector type: Plant Expression
Growth in bacteria
  Bacterial resistance: Spectinomycin, 50 μg/mL
  Growth temperature: 37°C
  Growth strain: DH5alpha
  Copy number: High Copy
Gene/Insert
  Gene/Insert name: AT2G40380.1
  Species: A. thaliana (mustard weed)
  Entrez Gene: PRA1.B2 (a.k.a. AT2G40380, T3G21.15, T3G21_15, prenylated RAB acceptor 1.B2)
  Cloning method: Gateway Cloning
Terms and licenses: Academic/Nonprofit Terms; Industry Terms: Not Available to Industry
Depositor comments: Please visit https://doi.org/10.1101/2025.06.20.660776 for bioRxiv preprint.
How to cite: pUBC(k)-AT2G40380-mKOk was a gift from Rebecca Roston (Addgene plasmid # 224839 ; http://n2t.net/addgene:224839 ; RRID:Addgene_224839)
