[The description below was written by a language model from this plasmid's Addgene catalogue record and pLannotate feature annotations shown in this document.]
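Description:
pUBC(k)-AT2G40380-mKOk is an 11.5 kb plant expression construct built by Gateway cloning into the binary destination vector pUBC(k)-DEST-mKOk. Its architecture is that of an Agrobacterium T-DNA vector. Nopaline-type right and left border repeats flank the transferred region. The backbone outside the borders carries a high-copy ColE1/pMB1-type origin with a bom site for propagation in E. coli. It also carries the pVS1 oriV with the RepA and StaA genes, which allow replication and stable maintenance in Agrobacterium. Bacterial selection is by spectinomycin through an aadA (SmR) gene.

Within the T-DNA, the coding sequence of Arabidopsis thaliana AT2G40380.1 sits between attB1 and attB2 sites left by the Gateway recombination. This gene encodes PRA1.B2 (prenylated RAB acceptor 1.B2), a protein annotated as possibly involved in secretory and endocytic trafficking. It is followed on the same strand by mKOκ, a constitutively fluorescent orange protein, an arrangement consistent with a C-terminal fusion, and then by a CaMV polyadenylation signal. No promoter is annotated in the roughly 660 bp upstream of attB1. The "UBC" in the vector name may refer to the driving promoter, but the record does not state its identity. A second cassette supplies kanamycin selection in plants: a NOS promoter drives nos-nptII, followed by fragments of ble and nos coding sequence and then the NOS terminator. Residual lac promoter/operator, lacZα, MCS, and T7 and SP6 promoter fragments are cloning-vector remnants.

The stated purpose is expression of mKOκ-tagged AT2G40380.1 in plants, which would allow the fusion protein to be visualised by fluorescence imaging. The associated work concerns proteins at the chloroplast envelope–thylakoid interface.
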