Features (pLannotate 1.2.2; 31 found; start..end, strand, type, name):
    669..693     +  protein_bind   attB1: mutant version of attB; recombination site for the Gateway® BP reaction BP Clonase™
    699..1337    +  CDS            PRA1B2: PR1B2_ARATH - Experimental evidence at protein level: Swiss-Prot protein existence level 1. May be involved in both secretory and endocytic intracellular trafficking in the endosomal/prevacuolar compartments. From Arabidopsis thaliana (Mouse-ear cress).
   1339..1363    -  protein_bind   attB2: mutant version of attB; recombination site for the Gateway® BP reaction BP Clonase™
   1416..2069    +  CDS            mKO&kappa;: mKO&kappa; is a basic (constitutively fluorescent) orange fluorescent protein published in 2008, derived from Verrillofungia concinna. It has low acid sensitivity.
   2144..2303    +  polyA_signal   CaMV poly(A) signal (fragment): cauliflower mosaic virus polyadenylation signal
   2304..2323    +  misc_feature   MCS (fragment): pUC18/19 multiple cloning site
   2344..2362    -  promoter       SP6 promoter: promoter for bacteriophage SP6 RNA polymerase
   2431..2449    -  promoter       T7 promoter: promoter for bacteriophage T7 RNA polymerase
   2452..2609    +  CDS            lacZα (fragment): LacZα fragment of β-galactosidase; lacZ fragment
   2630..2813    +  promoter       NOS promoter: nopaline synthase promoter NOS promoter
   2814..3635    +  CDS            KanR: fusion between an N-terminal peptide of nopaline synthase and Tn5 aminoglycoside phosphotransferase; nos-nptII; confers resistance to kanamycin
   3656..3814    +  CDS            ble (fragment): BLE_KLEPN - Experimental evidence at protein level: Swiss-Prot protein existence level 1. Binding protein with a strong affinity to the bleomycin family of antibiotics. Binds to CL990; an antimitotic-antibiotic compound. From Klebsiella pneumoniae.
   3811..4236    +  CDS            nos (fragment): DHNO_AGRT7 - Protein inferred from homology: Swiss-Prot protein existence level 3. From Agrobacterium tumefaciens (strain T37).
   4260..4512    +  terminator     NOS terminator: nopaline synthase terminator and poly(A) signal
   4605..4629    -  misc_feature   LB T-DNA repeat: left border repeat from nopaline C58 T-DNA
   4888..4911    +  promoter       Pc promoter (fragment): intI1 (promoter lies within the coding sequence); class 1 integron promoter
   5087..5143    +  CDS            GmR (fragment): gentamycin acetyltransferase; aacC1; confers resistance to gentamycin
   5154..5941    +  CDS            SmR (fragment): aminoglycoside adenylyltransferase (Murphy, 1985); aadA; confers resistance to spectinomycin and streptomycin
   6187..6775    +  rep_origin     ori: high-copy-number ColE1/pMB1/pBR322/pUC origin of replication
   6961..7101    -  misc_feature   bom: basis of mobility region from pBR322
   7203..7242    -  CDS            rop (fragment): Rop protein, which maintains plasmids at low copy number; rop
   7445..7639    -  rep_origin     pVS1 oriV: origin of replication for the Pseudomonas plasmid pVS1 (Heeb et al., 2000)
   7705..8778    -  CDS            pVS1 RepA: replication protein from the Pseudomonas plasmid pVS1 (Heeb et al., 2000)
   9207..9836    -  CDS            pVS1 StaA: stability protein from the Pseudomonas plasmid pVS1 (Heeb et al., 2000)
  10396..10797   -  CDS            Y4CG_SINFN (fragment): Protein inferred from homology: Swiss-Prot protein existence level 3. From Sinorhizobium fredii (strain NBRC 101917 / NGR234).
  11167..11191   -  misc_feature   RB T-DNA repeat: right border repeat from nopaline C58 T-DNA
  11255..11343   +  CDS            lacI (fragment): lac repressor; lacI; The lac repressor binds to the lac operator to inhibit transcription in E. coli. This inhibition can be relieved by adding lactose or isopropyl-β-D-thiogalactopyranoside (IPTG).
  11356..11377   +  protein_bind   CAP binding site: CAP binding activates transcription in the presence of cAMP. E. coli catabolite activator protein
  11392..11422   +  promoter       lac promoter: promoter for the E. coli lac operon
  11426..11448   +  protein_bind   lac operator (fragment): The lac repressor binds to the lac operator to inhibit transcription in E. coli. This inhibition can be relieved by adding lactose or isopropyl-β-D-thiogalactopyranoside (IPTG). lac repressor encoded by lacI
  11479..6       +  misc_feature   MCS (fragment) (across the origin): pUC18/19 multiple cloning site
>Addgene plasmid #224839 | pUBC(k)-AT2G40380-mKOk | addgene full sequence | sequence record 447140 | Addgene NGS Result
TACCCGACGAGTCAGTAATAAACGGCGTCAAAGTGGTTGCAGCCGGCACACACGAGTCGTGTTTATCAAC
TCAAAGCACAAATACTTTTCCTCAACCTAAAAATAAGGCAATTAGCCAAAAACAACTTTGCGTGTAAACA
ACGCTCAATACACGTGTCATTTTATTATTAGCTATTGCTTCACCGCCTTAGCTTTCTCGTGACCTAGTCG
TCCTCGTCTTTTCTTCTTCTTCTTCTATAAAACAATACCCAAAGAGCTCTTCTTCTTCACAATTCAGATT
TCAATTTCTCAAAATCTTAAAAACTTTCTCTCAATTCTCTCTACCGTGATCAAGGTAAATTTCTGTGTTC
CTTATTCTCTCAAAATCTTCGATTTTGTTTTCGTTCGATCCCAATTTCGTATATGTTCTTTGGTTTAGAT
TCTGTTAATCTTAGATCGAAGACGATTTTCTGGGTTTGATCGTTAGATATCATCTTAATTCTCGATTAGG
GTTTCATAGATATCATCCGATTTGTTCAAATAATTTGAGTTTTGTCGAATAATTACTCTTCGATTTGTGA
TTTCTATCTAGATCTGGTGTTAGTTTCTAGTTTGTGCGATCGAATTTGTAGATTAATCTGAGTTTTTCTG
ATTAACACTCGAGTGCGGGATCCTCTAGAGGGCCCATCACAAGTTTGTACAAAAAAGCAGGCTTCACCAT
GTCTTCTTCTCCGGCGATTCTTCCCGTCACCAACCAGCAAGCAGCCACTCAATCTCAACCTCCAATCAAT
TCTCACGCCTTCCGTACTTTCCTCTCACGCCTCTCGTCCTCTCTCCGCGAAAGCCTCTCTCAACGCCGTC
CATGGCTAGAACTCGTAGATCGGAGCTCCTTCGCTAGACCTGACTCTCTCACCGATTCCTTCTCCCGGAT
CCGTAAGAATCTCGCTTACTTCAAAGTCAATTACTCCGCAATTGTCTCGTTAGTCCTTGCTTTCTCCCTC
CTCTCGCATCCATTCTCGCTTCTCGTCCTCCTCTCTCTCTTAGGCTCCTGGATGTTTCTCTACCTCTTCC
GATCTTCAGATCAGCCTTTGGTTCTCTTTGGTCGTAGTTTCTCAGATCGTGAGACTTTGCTTGGTCTTGT
TTTGACTACGATTGTGGTTGTGTTTATGACGAGTGTTGGATCTTTGTTAACATCGGCGTTAACGATTGGA
ATCGCGATTGTTTGCTTACATGGTGCGTTTAGGGTTCCTGATGATTTGTTCTTGGATGAACAAGAGCCTG
CTAATGCTGGTTTACTCTCGTTCATTGGTAATTCTGCTGCTACTTCTGCTGCTGCTTCTGTTGTTGCAGG
ACGAGTTCACCCAGCTTTCTTGTACAAAGTGGTGATGGGACGTCCGCGGAGATCTACGCGTGTCGACTCG
AGATATCCAACTAGTATGGTGAGCGTTATCAAGCCTGAGATGAAGATGAGGTACTACATGGACGGAAGCG
TGAACGGACACGAGTTCACTATTGAAGGCGAAGGTACTGGAAGGCCTTACGAGGGACATCAAGAGATGAC
TCTCAGAGTGACCATGGCTGAAGGTGGACCTATGCCTTTCGCTTTCGATCTCGTGTCTCACGTGTTCTGC
TACGGACACAGAGTGTTCACTAAGTACCCTGAAGAGATCCCGGACTACTTCAAGCAAGCTTTCCCTGAGG
GACTCTCTTGGGAGAGATCTTTGGAATTCGAGGACGGTGGATCCGCTTCTGTGTCTGCTCATATCTCTCT
CAGGGGCAACACCTTCTACCACAAGAGCAAGTTTACCGGGGTGAACTTCCCTGCTGATGGACCGATCATG
CAGAACCAGTCTGTTGATTGGGAGCCGTCTACTGAGAAGATCACCGCTTCTGATGGTGTGCTCAAGGGTG
ATGTGACCATGTACCTTAAGCTCGAAGGTGGTGGAAACCACAAGTGCCAGTTCAAGACTACCTACAAGGC
CGCCAAAGAAATCCTCGAGATGCCTGGTGATCACTACATCGGACATAGGCTCGTGAGAAAGACCGAGGGA
AACATCACTGAGCAGGTTGAGGATGCTGTGGCTCATTCTCAATTGTTATAAGCGGCCATGCTAGAGTCCG
CAAAAATCACCAGTCTCTCTCTACAAATCTATCTCTCTCTATTTTTCTCCAGAATAATGTGTGAGTAGTT
CCCAGATAAGGGAATTAGGGTTCTTATAGGGTTTCGCTCATGTGTTGAGCATATAAGAAACCCTTAGTAT
GTATTTGTATTTGTAAAATACTTCTATCAATAAAATTTCTAATTCCTAAAACCAAAATCCAGTGACCTGC
AGGCATGCAAGCTAGCTTACTAGTGATGCATATTCTATAGTGTCACCTAAATCTGCGGCCGCACTAGTGA
TATCCCGCGGCCATGGCGGCCGGGAGCATGCGACGTCGGGCCCAATTCGCCCTATAGTGAGTCGTATTAC
AATTCACTGGCCGTCGTTTTACAACGTCGTGACTGGGAAAACCCTGGCGTTACCCAACTTAATCGCCTTG
CAGCACATCCCCCTTTCGCCAGCTGGCGTAATAGCGAAGAGGCCCGCACCGATCGCCCTTCCCAACAGTT
GCGCAGCCTGAATGGCGAATGGAAATTGTAAGCGTTAATGGGTTTCTGGAGTTTAATGAGCTAAGCACAT
ACGTCAGAAACCATTATTGCGCGTTCAAAAGTCGCCTAAGGTCACTATCAGCTAGCAAATATTTCTTGTC
AAAAATGCTCCACTGACGTTCCATAAATTCCCCTCGGTATCCAATTAGAGTCTCATATTCACTCTCAATC
CAAATAATCTGCAATGGCAATTACCTTATCCGCAACTTCTTTACCTATTTCCGCCCGGATCCGGGCAGGT
TCTCCGGCCGCTTGGGTGGAGAGGCTATTCGGCTATGACTGGGCACAACAGACAATCGGCTGCTCTGATG
CCGCCGTGTTCCGGCTGTCAGCGCAGGGGCGCCCGGTTCTTTTTGTCAAGACCGACCTGTCCGGTGCCCT
GAATGAACTGCAGGACGAGGCAGCGCGGCTATCGTGGCTGGCCACGACGGGCGTTCCTTGCGCAGCTGTG
CTCGACGTTGTCACTGAAGCGGGAAGGGACTGGCTGCTATTGGGCGAAGTGCCGGGGCAGGATCTCCTGT
CATCTCACCTTGCTCCTGCCGAGAAAGTATCCATCATGGCTGATGCAATGCGGCGGCTGCATACGCTTGA
TCCGGCTACCTGCCCATTCGACCACCAAGCGAAACATCGCATCGAGCGAGCACGTACTCGGATGGAAGCC
GGTCTTGTCGATCAGGATGATCTGGACGAAGAGCATCAGGGGCTCGCGCCAGCCGAACTGTTCGCCAGGC
TCAAGGCGCGCATGCCCGACGGCGAGGATCTCGTCGTGACCCATGGCGATGCCTGCTTGCCGAATATCAT
GGTGGAAAATGGCCGCTTTTCTGGATTCATCGACTGTGGCCGGCTGGGTGTGGCGGACCGCTATCAGGAC
ATAGCGTTGGCTACCCGTGATATTGCTGAAGAGCTTGGCGGCGAATGGGCTGACCGCTTCCTCGTGCTTT
ACGGTATCGCCGCTCCCGATTCGCAGCGCATCGCCTTCTATCGCCTTCTTGACGAGTTCTTCTGAGCGGG
ACTCTGGGGTTCGAAATGACCGACCAAGCGACGCCCAACCTGCCATCACGAGATTTCGATTCCACCGCCG
CCTTCTATGAAAGGTTGGGCTTCGGAATCGTTTTCCGGGACGCCGGCTGGATGATCCTCCAGCGCGGGGA
TCTCATGCTGGAGTTCTTCGCCCACCCCGATCCAACACTTACGTTTGCAACGTCCAAGAGCAAATAGACC
ACGAACGCCGGAAGGTTGCCGCAGCGTGTGGATTGCGTCTCAATTCTCTCTTGCAGGAATGCAATGATGA
ATATGATACTGACTATGAAACTTTGAGGGAATACTGCCTAGCACCGTCACCTCATAACGTGCATCATGCA
TGCCCTGACAACATGGAACATCGCTATTTTTCTGAAGAATTATGCTCGTTGGAGGATGTCGCGGCAATTG
CAGCTATTGCCAAAATCGAAATACCCCTCACGCATGCATTCATCAATATTATTCATGCGGGGAAAGGCAA
GATTAATCCAACTGGCAAATCATCCAGCGTGATTGGTAACTTCAGTTCCAGCGACTTGATTCGTTTTGGT
GCTACCCACGTTTTCAATAAGGACGAGATGGTGGAGTAAAGAAGGAGTGCGTCGAAGCAGATCGTTCAAA
CATTTGGCAATAAAGTTTCTTAAGATTGAATCCTGTTGCCGGTCTTGCGATGATTATCATATAATTTCTG
TTGAATTACGTTAAGCATGTAATAATTAACATGTAATGCATGACGTTATTTATGAGATGGGTTTTTATGA
TTAGAGTCCCGCAATTATACATTTAATACGCGATAGAAAACAAAATATAGCGCGCAAACTAGGATAAATT
ATCGCGCGCGGTGTCATCTATGTTACTAGATCGACCGGCATGCAAGCTGATAATTCAATTCGGCGTTAAT
TCAGTACATTAAAAACGTCCGCAATGTGTTATTAAGTTGTCTAAGCGTCAATTTGTTTACACCACAATAT
ATCCTGCCACCAGCCAGCCAACAGCTCCCCGACCGGCAGCTCGGCACAAAATCACCACTCGATACAGGCA
GCCCATCAGTCCGGGACGGCGTCAGCGGGAGAGCCGTTGTAAGGCGGCAGACTTTGCTCATGTTACCGAT
GCTATTCGGAAGAACGGCAACTAAGCTGCCGGGTTTGAAACACGGATGATCTCGCGGAGGGTAGCATGTT
GATTGTAACGATGACAGAGCGTTGCTGCCTGTGATCAATTCGGGCACGAACCCAGTGGACATAAGCCTGT
TCGGTTCGTAAGCTGTAATGCAAGTAGCGTATGCGCTCACGCAACTGGTCCAGAACCTTGACCGAACGCA
GCGGTGGTAACGGCGCAGTGGCGGTTTTCATGGCTTGTTATGACTGTTTTTTTGGGGTACAGTCTATGCC
TCGGGCATCCAAGCAGCAAGCGCGTTACGCCGTGGGTCGATGTTTGATGTTATGGAGCAGCAACGATGTT
ACGCAGCAGGGCAGTCGCCCTAAAACAAAGTTAAACATCATGGGGGAAGCGGTGATCGCCGAAGTATCGA
CTCAACTATCAGAGGTAGTTGGCGTCATCGAGCGCCATCTCGAACCGACGTTGCTGGCCGTACATTTGTA
CGGCTCCGCAGTGGATGGCGGCCTGAAGCCACACAGTGATATTGATTTGCTGGTTACGGTGACCGTAAGG
CTTGATGAAACAACGCGGCGAGCTTTGATCAACGACCTTTTGGAAACTTCGGCTTCCCCTGGAGAGAGCG
AGATTCTCCGCGCTGTAGAAGTCACCATTGTTGTGCACGACGACATCATTCCGTGGCGTTATCCAGCTAA
GCGCGAACTGCAATTTGGAGAATGGCAGCGCAATGACATTCTTGCAGGTATCTTCGAGCCAGCCACGATC
GACATTGATCTGGCTATCTTGCTGACAAAAGCAAGAGAACATAGCGTTGCCTTGGTAGGTCCAGCGGCGG
AGGAACTCTTTGATCCGGTTCCTGAACAGGATCTATTTGAGGCGCTAAATGAAACCTTAACGCTATGGAA
CTCGCCGCCCGACTGGGCTGGCGATGAGCGAAATGTAGTGCTTACGTTGTCCCGCATTTGGTACAGCGCA
GTAACCGGCAAAATCGCGCCGAAGGATGTCGCTGCCGACTGGGCAATGGAGCGCCTGCCGGCCCAGTATC
AGCCCGTCATACTTGAAGCTAGACAGGCTTATCTTGGACAAGAAGAAGATCGCTTGGCCTCGCGCGCAGA
TCAGTTGGAAGAATTTGTCCACTACGTGAAAGGCGAGATCACCAAGGTAGTCGGCAAATAATGTCTAGCT
AGAAATTCGTTCAAGCCGACGCCGCTTCGCGGCGCGGCTTAACTCAAGCGTTAGATGCACTAAGCACATA
ATTGCTCACAGCCAAACTATCAGGTCAAGTCTGCTTTTATTATTTTTAAGCGTGCATAATAAGCCCTACA
CAAATTGGGAGATATATCATGCATGACCAAAATCCCTTAACGTGAGTTTTCGTTCCACTGAGCGTCAGAC
CCCGTAGAAAAGATCAAAGGATCTTCTTGAGATCCTTTTTTTCTGCGCGTAATCTGCTGCTTGCAAACAA
AAAAACCACCGCTACCAGCGGTGGTTTGTTTGCCGGATCAAGAGCTACCAACTCTTTTTCCGAAGGTAAC
TGGCTTCAGCAGAGCGCAGATACCAAATACTGTCCTTCTAGTGTAGCCGTAGTTAGGCCACCACTTCAAG
AACTCTGTAGCACCGCCTACATACCTCGCTCTGCTAATCCTGTTACCAGTGGCTGCTGCCAGTGGCGATA
AGTCGTGTCTTACCGGGTTGGACTCAAGACGATAGTTACCGGATAAGGCGCAGCGGTCGGGCTGAACGGG
GGGTTCGTGCACACAGCCCAGCTTGGAGCGAACGACCTACACCGAACTGAGATACCTACAGCGTGAGCTA
TGAGAAAGCGCCACGCTTCCCGAAGGGAGAAAGGCGGACAGGTATCCGGTAAGCGGCAGGGTCGGAACAG
GAGAGCGCACGAGGGAGCTTCCAGGGGGAAACGCCTGGTATCTTTATAGTCCTGTCGGGTTTCGCCACCT
CTGACTTGAGCGTCGATTTTTGTGATGCTCGTCAGGGGGGCGGAGCCTATGGAAAAACGCCAGCAACGCG
GCCTTTTTACGGTTCCTGGCCTTTTGCTGGCCTTTTGCTCACATGTTCTTTCCTGCGTTATCCCCTGATT
CTGTGGATAACCGTATTACCGCCTTTGAGTGAGCTGATACCGCTCGCCGCAGCCGAACGACCGAGCGCAG
CGAGTCAGTGAGCGAGGAAGCGGAAGAGCGCCTGATGCGGTATTTTCTCCTTACGCATCTGTGCGGTATT
TCACACCGCATATGGTGCACTCTCAGTACAATCTGCTCTGATGCCGCATAGTTAAGCCAGTATACACTCC
GCTATCGCTACGTGACTGGGTCATGGCTGCGCCCCGACACCCGCCAACACCCGCTGACGCGCCCTGACGG
GCTTGTCTGCTCCCGGCATCCGCTTACAGACAAGCTGTGACCGTCTCCGGGAGCTGCATGTGTCAGAGGT
TTTCACCGTCATCACCGAAACGCGCGAGGCAGGGTGCCTTGATGTGGGCGCCGGCGGTCGAGTGGCGACG
GCGCGGCTTGTCCGCGCCCTGGTAGATTGCCTGGCCGTAGGCCAGCCATTTTTGAGCGGCCAGCGGCCGC
GATAGGCCGACGCGAAGCGGCGGGGCGTAGGGAGCGCAGCGACCGAAGGGTAGGCGCTTTTTGCAGCTCT
TCGGCTGTGCGCTGGCCAGACAGTTATGCACAGGCCAGGCGGGTTTTAAGAGTTTTAATAAGTTTTAAAG
AGTTTTAGGCGGAAAAATCGCCTTTTTTCTCTTTTATATCAGTCACTTACATGTGTGACCGGTTCCCAAT
GTACGGCTTTGGGTTCCCAATGTACGGGTTCCGGTTCCCAATGTACGGCTTTGGGTTCCCAATGTACGTG
CTATCCACAGGAAAGAGACCTTTTCGACCTTTTTCCCCTGCTAGGGCAATTTGCCCTAGCATCTGCTCCG
TACATTAGGAACCGGCGGATGCTTCGCCCTCGATCAGGTTGCGGTAGCGCATGACTAGGATCGGGCCAGC
CTGCCCCGCCTCCTCCTTCAAATCGTACTCCGGCAGGTCATTTGACCCGATCAGCTTGCGCACGGTGAAA
CAGAACTTCTTGAACTCTCCGGCGCTGCCACTGCGTTCGTAGATCGTCTTGAACAACCATCTGGCTTCTG
CCTTGCCTGCGGCGCGGCGTGCCAGGCGGTAGAGAAAACGGCCGATGCCGGGATCGATCAAAAAGTAATC
GGGGTGAACCGTCAGCACGTCCGGGTTCTTGCCTTCTGTGATCTCGCGGTACATCCAATCAGCTAGCTCG
ATCTCGATGTACTCCGGCCGCCCGGTTTCGCTCTTTACGATCTTGTAGCGGCTAATCAAGGCTTCACCCT
CGGATACCGTCACCAGGCGGCCGTTCTTGGCCTTCTTCGTACGCTGCATGGCAACGTGCGTGGTGTTTAA
CCGAATGCAGGTTTCTACCAGGTCGTCTTTCTGCTTTCCGCCATCGGCTCGCCGGCAGAACTTGAGTACG
TCCGCAACGTGTGGACGGAACACGCGGCCGGGCTTGTCTCCCTTCCCTTCCCGGTATCGGTTCATGGATT
CGGTTAGATGGGAAACCGCCATCAGTACCAGGTCGTAATCCCACACACTGGCCATGCCGGCCGGCCCTGC
GGAAACCTCTACGTGCCCGTCTGGAAGCTCGTAGCGGATCACCTCGCCAGCTCGTCGGTCACGCTTCGAC
AGACGGAAAACGGCCACGTCCATGATGCTGCGACTATCGCGGGTGCCCACGTCATAGAGCATCGGAACGA
AAAAATCTGGTTGCTCGTCGCCCTTGGGCGGCTTCCTAATCGACGGCGCACCGGCTGCCGGCGGTTGCCG
GGATTCTTTGCGGATTCGATCAGCGGCCGCTTGCCACGATTCACCGGGGCGTGCTTCTGCCTCGATGCGT
TGCCGCTGGGCGGCCTGCGCGGCCTTCAACTTCTCCACCAGGTCATCACCCAGCGCCGCGCCGATTTGTA
CCGGGCCGGATGGTTTGCGACCGCTCACGCCGATTCCTCGGGCTTGGGGGTTCCAGTGCCATTGCAGGGC
CGGCAGACAACCCAGCCGCTTACGCCTGGCCAACCGCCCGTTCCTCCACACATGGGGCATTCCACGGCGT
CGGTGCCTGGTTGTTCTTGATTTTCCATGCCGCCTCCTTTAGCCGCTAAAATTCATCTACTCATTTATTC
ATTTGCTCATTTACTCTGGTAGCTGCGCGATGTATTCAGATAGCAGCTCGGTAATGGTCTTGCCTTGGCG
TACCGCGTACATCTTCAGCTTGGTGTGATCCTCCGCCGGCAACTGAAAGTTGACCCGCTTCATGGCTGGC
GTGTCTGCCAGGCTGGCCAACGTTGCAGCCTTGCTGCTGCGTGCGCTCGGACGGCCGGCACTTAGCGTGT
TTGTGCTTTTGCTCATTTTCTCTTTACCTCATTAACTCAAATGAGTTTTGATTTAATTTCAGCGGCCAGC
GCCTGGACCTCGCGGGCAGCGTCGCCCTCGGGTTCTGATTCAAGAACGGTTGTGCCGGCGGCGGCAGTGC
CTGGGTAGCTCACGCGCTGCGTGATACGGGACTCAAGAATGGGCAGCTCGTACCCGGCCAGCGCCTCGGC
AACCTCACCGCCGATGCGCGTGCCTTTGATCGCCCGCGACACGACAAAGGCCGCTTGTAGCCTTCCATCC
GTGACCTCAATGCGCTGCTTAACCAGCTCCACCAGGTCGGCGGTGGCCCATATGTCGTAAGGGCTTGGCT
GCACCGGAATCAGCACGAAGTCGGCTGCCTTGATCGCGGACACAGCCAAGTCCGCCGCCTGGGGCGCTCC
GTCGATCACTACGAAGTCGCGCCGGCCGATGGCCTTCACGTCGCGGTCAATCGTCGGGCGGTCGATGCCG
ACAACGGTTAGCGGTTGATCTTCCCGCACGGCCGCCCAATCGCGGGCACTGCCCTGGGGATCGGAATCGA
CTAACAGAACATCGGCCCCGGCGAGTTGCAGGGCGCGGGCTAGATGGGTTGCGATGGTCGTCTTGCCTGA
CCCGCCTTTCTGGTTAAGTACAGCGATAACCTTCATGCGTTCCCCTTGCGTATTTGTTTATTTACTCATC
GCATCATATACGCAGCGACCGCATGACGCAAGCTGTTTTACTCAAATACACATCACCTTTTTAGACGGCG
GCGCTCGGTTTCTTCAGCGGCCAAGCTGGCCGGCCAGGCCGCCAGCTTGGCATCAGACAAACCGGCCAGG
ATTTCATGCAGCCGCACGGTTGAGACGTGCGCGGGCGGCTCGAACACGTACCCGGCCGCGATCATCTCCG
CCTCGATCTCTTCGGTAATGAAAAACGGTTCGTCCTGGCCGTCCTGGTGCGGTTTCATGCTTGTTCCTCT
TGGCGTTCATTCTCGGCGGCCGCCAGGGCGTCGGCCTCGGTCAATGCGTCCTCACGGAAGGCACCGCGCC
GCCTGGCCTCGGTGGGCGTCACTTCCTCGCTGCGCTCAAGTGCGCGGTACAGGGTCGAGCGATGCACGCC
AAGCAGTGCAGCCGCCTCTTTCACGGTGCGGCCTTCCTGGTCGATCAGCTCGCGGGCGTGCGCGATCTGT
GCCGGGGTGAGGGTAGGGCGGGGGCCAAACTTCACGCCTCGGGCCTTGGCGGCCTCGCGCCCGCTCCGGG
TGCGGTCGATGATTAGGGAACGCTCGAACTCGGCAATGCCGGCGAACACGGTCAACACCATGCGGCCGGC
CGGCGTGGTGGTGTCGGCCCACGGCTCTGCCAGGCTACGCAGGCCCGCGCCGGCCTCCTGGATGCGCTCG
GCAATGTCCAGTAGGTCGCGGGTGCTGCGGGCCAGGCGGTCTAGCCTGGTCACTGTCACAACGTCGCCAG
GGCGTAGGTGGTCAAGCATCCTGGCCAGCTCCGGGCGGTCGCGCCTGGTGCCGGTGATCTTCTCGGAAAA
CAGCTTGGTGCAGCCGGCCGCGTGCAGTTCGGCCCGTTGGTTGGTCAAGTCCTGGTCGTCGGTGCTGACG
CGGGCATAGCCCAGCAGGCCAGCGGCGGCGCTCTTGTTCATGGCGTAATGTCTCCGGTTCTAGTCGCAAG
TATTCTACTTTATGCGACTAAAACACGCGACAAGAAAACGCCAGGAAAAGGGCAGGGCGGCAGCCTGTCG
CGTAACTTAGGACTTGTGCGACATGTCGTTTTCAGAAGACGGCTGCACTGAACGTCAGAAGCCGACTGCA
CTATAGCAGCGGAGGGGTTGGATCAAAGTACTTTAAAGTACTTTAAAGTACTTTAAAGTACTTTGATCCC
GAGGGGAACCCTGTGGTTGGCATGCACATACAAATGGACGAACGGATAAACCTTTTCACGCCCTTTTAAA
TATCCGATTATTCTAATAAACGCTCTTTTCTCTTAGGTTTACCCGCCAATATATCCTGTCAAACACTGAT
AGTTTAAACTGAAGGCGGGAAACGACAATCTGATCCAAGCTCAAGCTGCTCTAGCCAATACGCAAACCGC
CTCTCCCCGCGCGTTGGCCGATTCATTAATGCAGCTGGCACGACAGGTTTCCCGACTGGAAAGCGGGCAG
TGAGCGCAACGCAATTAATGTGAGTTAGCTCACTCATTAGGCACCCCAGGCTTTACACTTTATGCTTCCG
GCTCGTATGTTGTGTGGAATTGTGAGCGGATAACAATTTCACACAGGAAACAGCTATGACATGATTACGA
ATTCGAGCTCGG
